Addgene plasmid #146029: pAc5.1B-EGFP-DmCup_419-771-V5His6_C
Purpose: Insect Expression of DmCup_419-771
Depositing lab: Elisa Izaurralde. Depositing organization: Max Planck Institute for Developmental Biology. Publication: CUP promotes deadenylation and inhibits decapping of mRNA targets. Igreja C, Izaurralde E. Genes Dev. 2011 Sep 15;25(18):1955-67. doi: 10.1101/gad.17136311. PubMed 21937713.
Backbone
  Vector backbone: Unknown
  Vector type: Insect Expression
Growth in bacteria
  Bacterial resistance: Ampicillin, 100 μg/mL
  Growth temperature: 37°C
  Growth strain: DH5alpha
  Copy number: Low Copy
Gene/Insert
  Gene/Insert name: DmCup_419-771
  Species: D. melanogaster (fly)
  Entrez Gene: cup (a.k.a. Dmel_CG11181, CG11181, CUP, Cup, DmCup, Dmel\CG11181, fs(1)cup, fs(2)cup, i239)
  Cloning method: Unknown
Terms and licenses: Academic/Nonprofit Terms; Industry Terms: Not Available to Industry
Depositor comments: Plasmids from this collection were made available to the research community and donated after the lab closed. Please note that the sequence provided by the depositing laboratory may be theoretical/predicted or based on Sanger sequencing results. There may be discrepancies between sequencing results obtained by Addgene and the depositor sequence. If an Addgene verified sequence is not available, please contact before placing your order to request that our lab fully sequence the plasmid.
How to cite: pAc5.1B-EGFP-DmCup_419-771-V5His6_C was a gift from Elisa Izaurralde (Addgene plasmid # 146029 ; http://n2t.net/addgene:146029 ; RRID:Addgene_146029)
