[The description below was written by a language model from this plasmid's Addgene catalogue record and pLannotate feature annotations shown in this document.]
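Description:
pAc5.1B-EGFP-DmCup_419-771-V5His6_C is an insect-cell expression plasmid of about 7.1 kb. The catalogue lists the backbone as unknown, although the name and the annotated parts point to a pAc5.1-type vector. It is maintained in E. coli through a ColE1/pUC-family origin of replication and selected with ampicillin via the β-lactamase gene and its bla promoter. The repository entry describes it as low copy, whereas the annotated origin is of the type usually considered high copy. Short fragments annotated as a tetracycline efflux gene and SV40 large T antigen appear to be non-functional remnants of the backbone rather than usable markers.

The expression cassette is driven by the Drosophila melanogaster actin 5C (Ac5) promoter, which gives strong constitutive transcription in Drosophila cultured cells. Downstream lies EGFP, followed by a fragment of the D. melanogaster cup gene that the name assigns to residues 419–771, an arrangement consistent with an N-terminal EGFP fusion. A V5 epitope is annotated after the Cup fragment, and the name indicates a C-terminal V5-His6 tag. The His6 portion is not separately annotated, and the record does not confirm that the tag is read in frame with the insert. An SV40 polyadenylation signal sits after the cassette, though it is annotated on the opposite strand.

Cup is an eIF4E-binding adapter protein that keeps mRNA targets repressed by promoting their deadenylation while protecting them from further degradation. This construct expresses a fluorescently tagged internal region of Cup in insect cells. That makes it suited to mapping which parts of the protein contribute to localisation, protein interactions or mRNA repression, in line with the associated study of Cup in deadenylation and decapping.
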