Features (pLannotate 1.2.2; 10 found; start..end, strand, type, name):
     56..2568    +  promoter       Ac5 promoter: Drosophila melanogaster actin 5C promoter
   2588..3304    +  CDS            EGFP: EGFP is a basic (constitutively fluorescent) green fluorescent protein published in 1996, derived from Aequorea victoria. It is reported to be a rapidly-maturing weak dimer with moderate acid sensitivity.
   3329..4387    +  CDS            cup (fragment): CUP_DROME - Also known as fs(2)cup. Experimental evidence at protein level: Swiss-Prot protein existence level 1. Adapter protein that plays a central role in localization of transcripts in the oocyte and in young embryos (PubMed:9118812). Maintains RNA targets in a repressed state by promoting their deadenylation and protects deadenylated mRNAs from further degradation (PubMed:21937713). Binds to and recruits eIF-4E to the 3'-UTR of some mRNA targets which prevents interaction between eIF4E1 and eIF4G (PubMed:14685270, PubMed:15465908, PubMed:21081899). This may contribute to translational re
   4424..4465    +  CDS            V5 tag: epitope tag from simian virus 5
   4565..4699    -  polyA_signal   SV40 poly(A) signal: SV40 polyadenylation signal
   4722..4806    -  CDS            large T antigen (fragment): large T antigen from SV40 (simian virus 40)
   4807..5277    +  CDS            TcR (fragment): tetracycline efflux protein; tet; confers resistance to tetracycline
   5321..5909    -  rep_origin     ori: high-copy-number ColE1/pMB1/pBR322/pUC origin of replication
   6080..6940    -  CDS            AmpR: β-lactamase; bla; confers resistance to ampicillin, carbenicillin, and related antibiotics
   6941..7045    -  promoter       AmpR promoter: bla
>Addgene plasmid #146029 | pAc5.1B-EGFP-DmCup_419-771-V5His6_C | depositor full sequence | sequence record 288474 | Full Sequence
CTTCAAGGAATTAATTCTATATTCTAAAAACACAAATGATACTTCTAAAAAAAATCATGAATGGCATCAA
CTCTGAATCAAATCTTTGCAGATGCACCTACTTCTCATTTCCACTGTCACATCATTTTTCCAGATCTCGC
TGCCTGTTATGTGGCCCACAAACCAAGACACGTTTTATGGCCATTAAAGCTGGCTGATCGTCGCCAAACA
CCAAATACATATCAATATGTACATTCGAGAAAGAAGCGATCAAAGAAGCGTCTTCGGGCGAGTAGGAGAA
TGCGGAGGAGAAGGAGAACGAGCTGATCTAGTATCTCTCCACAATCCAATGCCAACTGACCAACTGGCCA
TATTCGGAGCAATTTGAAGCCAATTTCCATCGCCTGGCGATCGCTCCATTCTTGGCTATATGTTTTTCAC
CGTTCCCGGGGCCATTTTCAAAGACTCGTCGGTAAGATAAGATTGTGTCACTCGCTGTCTCTCTTCATTT
GTCGAAGAATGCTGAGGAATTTCGCGATGACGTCGGCGAGTATTTTGAAGAATGAGAATAATTTGTATTT
ATACGAAAATCAGTTAGTGGAATTTTCTACAAAAACATGTTATCTATAGATAATTTTGTTGCAAAATATG
TTGACTATGACAAAGATTGTATGTATATACCTTTAATGTATTCTCATTTTCTTATGTATTTATAATGGCA
ATGATGATACTGATGATATTTTAAGATGATGCCAGACCACAGGCTGATTTCTGCGTCTTTTGCCGAACGC
AGTGCATGTGCGGTTGTTGTTTTTTGGAATAGTTTCAATTTTCGGACTGTCCGCTTTGATTTCAGTTTCT
TGGCTTATTCAAAAAGCAAAGTAAAGCCAAAAAAGCGAGATGGCAATACCAAATGCGGCAAAACGGTAGT
GGAAGGAAAGGGGTGCGGGGCAGCGGAAGGAAGGGTGGGGCGGGGCGTGGCGGGGTCTGTGGCTGGGCGC
GACGTCACCGACGTTGGAGCCACTCCTTTGACCATGTGTGCGTGTGTGTATTATTCGTGTCTCGCCACTC
GCCGGTTGTTTTTTTCTTTTTATCTCGCTCTCTCTAGCGCCATCTCGTACGCATGCTCAACGCACCGCAT
GTTGCCGTGTCCTTTATGCGTCATTTTGGCTCGAAATAGGCAATTATTTAAACAAAGATTAGTCAACGAA
AACGCTAAAATAAATAAGTCTACAATATGGTTACTTATTGCCATGTGTGTGCAGCCAACGATAGCAACAA
AAGCAACAACACAGTGGCTTTCCCTCTTTCACTTTTTGTTTGCAAGCGCGTGCGAGCAAGACGGCACGAC
CGGCAAACGCAATTACGCTGACAAAGAGCAGACGAAGTTTTGGCCGAAAAACATCAAGGCGCCTGATACG
AATGCATTTGCAATAACAATTGCGATATTTAATATTGTTTATGAAGCTGTTTGACTTCAAAACACACAAA
AAAAAAAATAAAACAAATTATTTGAAAGAGAATTAGGAATCGGACAGCTTATCGTTACGGGCTAACAGCA
CACCGAGACGAAATAGCTTACCTGACGTCACAGCCTCTGGAAGAACTGCCGCCAAGCAGAGAGAGAGAGA
AAAAGAGGGAGAGCAGCTTAGACCGCATGTGCTTGTGTGTGAGGCGTCTCTCTCTTCGTCTCCTGTTTGC
GCAAACGCATAGACTGCACTGAGAAAATCGATTACCTATTTTTTATGAATGAATATTTGCACTATTACTA
TTCAAAACTATTAAGATAGCAATCACATTCAATAGCCAAATACTATACCACCTGAGCGATGCAACGAAAT
GATCAATTTGAGCAAAAATGCTGCATATTTAGGACGGCATCATTATAGAAATGCTTCTTGCTGTGTACTT
TTCTCTCGTCTGGCAGCTGTTTCGCCGTTATTGTTAAAACCGGCTTAAGTTAGGTGTGTTTTCTACGACT
AGTGATGCCCCTACTAGAAGATGTGTGTTGCACAAATGTCCCTGAATAACCAATTTGAAGTGCAGATAGC
AGTAAACGTAAGCTAATATGAATATTATTTAACTGTAATGTTTTAATATCGCTGGACATTACTAATAAAC
CCACTATAAACACATGTACATATGTATGTTTTGGCATACAATGAGTAGTTGGGGAAAAAATGTGTAAAAG
CACCGTGACCATCACAGCATAAAGATAACCAGCTGAAGTATCGAATATGAGTAACCCCCAAATTGAATCA
CATGCCGCAACTGATAGGACCCATGGAAGTACACTCTTCATGGCGATATACAAGACACACACAAGCACGA
ACACCCAGTTGCGGAGGAAATTCTCCGTAAATGAAAACCCAATCGGCGAACAATTCATACCCATATATGG
TAAAAGTTTTGAACGCGACTTGAGAGCGGAGAGCATTGCGGCTGATAAGGTTTTAGCGCTAAGCGGGCTT
TATAAAACGGGCTGCGGGACCAGTTTTCATATCACTACCGTTTGAGTTCTTGTGCTGTGTGGATACTCCT
CCCGACACAAAGCCGCTCCATCAGCCAGCAGTCGTCTAATCCAGAGACCCCGGATCGGGGTACCAACATG
GTGAGCAAGGGCGAGGAGCTGTTCACCGGGGTGGTGCCCATCCTGGTCGAGCTGGACGGCGACGTAAACG
GCCACAAGTTCAGCGTGTCCGGCGAGGGCGAGGGCGATGCCACCTACGGCAAGCTGACCCTGAAGTTCAT
CTGCACCACCGGCAAGCTGCCCGTGCCCTGGCCCACCCTCGTGACCACCCTGACCTACGGCGTGCAGTGC
TTCAGCCGCTACCCCGACCACATGAAGCAGCACGACTTCTTCAAGTCCGCCATGCCCGAAGGCTACGTCC
AGGAGCGCACCATCTTCTTCAAGGACGACGGCAACTACAAGACCCGCGCCGAGGTGAAGTTCGAGGGCGA
CACCCTGGTGAACCGCATCGAGCTGAAGGGCATCGACTTCAAGGAGGACGGCAACATCCTGGGGCACAAG
CTGGAGTACAACTACAACAGCCACAACGTCTATATCATGGCCGACAAGCAGAAGAACGGCATCAAGGTGA
ACTTCAAGATCCGCCACAACATCGAGGACGGCAGCGTGCAGCTCGCCGACCACTACCAGCAGAACACCCC
CATCGGCGACGGCCCCGTGCTGCTGCCCGACAACCACTACCTGAGCACCCAGTCCGCCCTGAGCAAAGAC
CCCAACGAGAAGCGCGATCACATGGTCCTGCTGGAGTTCGTGACCGCCGCCGGGATCACTCTCGGCATGG
ACGAGCTGTACAAGCCAAGCTTGAATTCTGCAGATATCGCCTTCTTCAAAAACAAAAATAAGCCGAACCT
AATCAGTGACGAGTCCATCATCCAGAGCCAACCGCCCCAGCCGCAAACGGAGTTCCAAGATCCGGCCATT
GTTAACCAAAGACGCATTGGCAGCGGTCGCTTAAACCATTCCAAGTGGGGTTACAACGACGAAGACTACC
ACTCGTACCACAATGGCAAGTCGCAGCATATGGAGGAGGTCAACTCGAAGAACAGCAAAAACATGACGGT
GCTGCAGTTCTTCGACAACGGCGAGATCAGCAGTCAGCCTCAAAGACGGCCGAACACTCCTGTGATGGGG
ATGTCTATCAATCGATCCGAGAACGACACCCTGCACTCGAACGAGTCCAGTGAAGATTTGAGTCGCGCCA
ACGAGAACTATGTAAAGCGCGTAATGTCTGGATTCCTGGTTGTATCGAAGCCCAAGTCACGAGATGTCGA
GGATAGACATCACCGGCGGTACAGGAACCAGAACGAGGAGCCTGAGTGGTTTAGCTGTGGACCCACGTCT
AGACTGGACACTATAGAGTTGTGTGGGTTCGATGAGGACGAGGAGAAAATGCTAAAGGAGGGCAACAAAA
ACCACGGATTAGGCGAAACAGAGCGAGAAACGTCAAAACAAAAGATGGACCATAAGTACAAATGGACGCA
TGCGGAGCCGATGGGTCGAAGCAAATACATGCCCAAACACGACACTAACAATAATCATAACGTGGAGAAC
ATGAATAATGTTATGGCTACCGAGCATCAGCAACAAAAGGAAGAGAAACGCCCAGGCAGTGGCCGTTCGT
TTCAGTTTGATAAGTTCAATCAAAGCCAACAGAATTACGAGAGTAGCAGTTATGTTAATCACCAACAGCC
GCCGCAAACGCAGCCTCAGCAAATGCAGCAGCAATCGAACACAAACACGAACAACTCTAAATTCATGTCA
TTCTTTGCCAATGAGGGGAACTCCTCGTCTTCTTCGCTGAACGAGTTTTTCAAGCAGGCCATTAACCAGG
GTCATGGCAACAATCCGGAGCAGCCCAAATCGTTGGGCCACATCGGAGGCGGCCGCTCGAGTCTAGAGGG
CCCGCGGTTCGAAGGTAAGCCTATCCCTAACCCTCTCCTCGGTCTCGATTCTACGCGTACCGGTCATCAT
CACCATCACCATTGAGTTTAAACCCGCTGATCAGCCTCGACTGTGCCTTCTAAGGCCTGAGCTCGCTGAT
CAGCCTCGATCGAGGATCCAGACATGATAAGATACATTGATGAGTTTGGACAAACCACAACTAGAATGCA
GTGAAAAAAATGCTTTATTTGTGAAATTTGTGATGCTATTGCTTTATTTGTAACCATTATAAGCTGCAAT
AAACAAGTTAACAACAACAATTGCATTCATTTTATGTTTCAGGTTCAGGGGGAGGTGTGGGAGGTTTTTT
AAAGCAAGTAAAACCTCTACAAATGTGGTATGGCTGATTATGATCAGTCGACCGATGCCCTTGAGAGCCT
TCAACCCAGTCAGCTCCTTCCGGTGGGCGCGGGGCATGACTATCGTCGCCGCACTTATGACTGTCTTCTT
TATCATGCAACTCGTAGGACAGGTGCCGGCAGCGCTCTGGGTCATTTTCGGCGAGGACCGCTTTCGCTGG
AGCGCGACGATGATCGGCCTGTCGCTTGCGGTATTCGGAATCTTGCACGCCCTCGCTCAAGCCTTCGTCA
CTGGTCCCGCCACCAAACGTTTCGGCGAGAAGCAGGCCATTATCGCCGGCATGGCGGCCGACGCGCTGGG
CTACGTCTTGCTGGCGTTCGCGACGCGAGGCTGGATGGCCTTCCCCATTATGATTCTTCTCGCTTCCGGC
GGCATCGGGATGCCCGCGTTGCAGGCCATGCTGTCCAGGCAGGTAGATGACGACCATCAGGGACAGCTTC
AAGGATCGCTCGCGGCTCTTACCAGCCAGCAAAAGGCCAGGAACCGTAAAAAGGCCGCGTTGCTGGCGTT
TTTCCATAGGCTCCGCCCCCCTGACGAGCATCACAAAAATCGACGCTCAAGTCAGAGGTGGCGAAACCCG
ACAGGACTATAAAGATACCAGGCGTTTCCCCCTGGAAGCTCCCTCGTGCGCTCTCCTGTTCCGACCCTGC
CGCTTACCGGATACCTGTCCGCCTTTCTCCCTTCGGGAAGCGTGGCGCTTTCTCAATGCTCACGCTGTAG
GTATCTCAGTTCGGTGTAGGTCGTTCGCTCCAAGCTGGGCTGTGTGCACGAACCCCCCGTTCAGCCCGAC
CGCTGCGCCTTATCCGGTAACTATCGTCTTGAGTCCAACCCGGTAAGACACGACTTATCGCCACTGGCAG
CAGCCACTGGTAACAGGATTAGCAGAGCGAGGTATGTAGGCGGTGCTACAGAGTTCTTGAAGTGGTGGCC
TAACTACGGCTACACTAGAAGGACAGTATTTGGTATCTGCGCTCTGCTGAAGCCAGTTACCTTCGGAAAA
AGAGTTGGTAGCTCTTGATCCGGCAAACAAACCACCGCTGGTAGCGGTGGTTTTTTTGTTTGCAAGCAGC
AGATTACGCGCAGAAAAAAAGGATCTCAAGAAGATCCTTTGATCTTTTCTACGGGGTCTGACGCTCAGTG
GAACGAAAACTCACGTTAAGGGATTTTGGTCATGAGATTATCAAAAAGGATCTTCACCTAGATCCTTTTA
AATTAAAAATGAAGTTTTAAATCAATCTAAAGTATATATGAGTAAACTTGGTCTGACAGTTACCAATGCT
TAATCAGTGAGGCACCTATCTCAGCGATCTGTCTATTTCGTTCATCCATAGTTGCCTGACTCCCCGTCGT
GTAGATAACTACGATACGGGAGGGCTTACCATCTGGCCCCAGTGCTGCAATGATACCGCGAGACCCACGC
TCACCGGCTCCAGATTTATCAGCAATAAACCAGCCAGCCGGAAGGGCCGAGCGCAGAAGTGGTCCTGCAA
CTTTATCCGCCTCCATCCAGTCTATTAATTGTTGCCGGGAAGCTAGAGTAAGTAGTTCGCCAGTTAATAG
TTTGCGCAACGTTGTTGCCATTGCTGCAGGCATCGTGGTGTCACGCTCGTCGTTTGGTATGGCTTCATTC
AGCTCCGGTTCCCAACGATCAAGGCGAGTTACATGATCCCCCATGTTGTGCAAAAAAGCGGTTAGCTCCT
TCGGTCCTCCGATCGTTGTCAGAAGTAAGTTGGCCGCAGTGTTATCACTCATGGTTATGGCAGCACTGCA
TAATTCTCTTACTGTCATGCCATCCGTAAGATGCTTTTCTGTGACTGGTGAGTACTCAACCAAGTCATTC
TGAGAATAGTGTATGCGGCGACCGAGTTGCTCTTGCCCGGCGTCAACACGGGATAATACCGCGCCACATA
GCAGAACTTTAAAAGTGCTCATCATTGGAAAACGTTCTTCGGGGCGAAAACTCTCAAGGATCTTACCGCT
GTTGAGATCCAGTTCGATGTAACCCACTCGTGCACCCAACTGATCTTCAGCATCTTTTACTTTCACCAGC
GTTTCTGGGTGAGCAAAAACAGGAAGGCAAAATGCCGCAAAAAAGGGAATAAGGGCGACACGGAAATGTT
GAATACTCATACTCTTCCTTTTTCAATATTATTGAAGCATTTATCAGGGTTATTGTCTCATGAGCGGATA
CATATTTGAATGTATTTAGAAAAATAAACAAATAGGGGTTCCGCGCACATTTCCCCGAAAAGTGCCACCT
GACGTCTAAGAAACCATTATTATCATGACATTAACCTATAAAAATAGGCGTATCACGAGGCCCTTTCGT
